>Addgene plasmid #179211 | pYPQ132-tRNA | addgene full sequence | sequence record 354329 | Addgene NGS Result
CTGCATTAATGAATCGGCCAACGCGCGGGGAGAGGCGGTTTGCGTATTGGGCGCTCTTCCGCTTCCTCGC
TCACTGACTCGCTGCGCTCGGTCGTTCGGCTGCGGCGAGCGGTATCAGCTCACTCAAAGGCGGTAATACG
GTTATCCACAGAATCAGGGGATAACGCAGGAAAGAACATGAATTAATTCTCATGTTTGACAGCTTATCAT
CGATTAGCTTTAATGCGGTAGTTTATCACAGTTAAATTGCTAACGCAGTCAGGCACCGTGTATGAAATCT
AACAATGCGCTCATCGTCATCCTCGGCACCGTCACCCTGGATGCTGTAGGCATAGGCTTGGTTATGCCGG
TACTGCCGGGCCTCTTGCGGGATATCGTCCATTCCGACAGCATCGCCAGTCACTATGGCGTGCTGCTAGC
GCTATATGCGTTGATGCAATTTCTATGCGCACCCGTTCTCGGAGCACTGTCCGACCGCTTTGGCCGCCGC
CCAGTCCTGCTCGCTTCGCTACTTGGAGCCACTATCGACTACGCGATCATGGCGACCACACCCGTCCTGT
GGATTCTCTACGCCGGACGCATCGTGGCCGGCATCACCGGCGCCACAGGTGCGGTTGCTGGCGCCTATAT
CGCCGACATCACCGATGGGGAAGATCGGGCTCGCCACTTCGGGCTCATGAGCGCTTGTTTCGGCGTGGGT
ATGGTGGCAGGCCCCGTGGCCGGGGGACTGTTGGGCGCCATCTCCTTACATGCACCATTCCTTGCGGCGG
CGGTGCTCAACGGCCTCAACCTACTACTGGGCTGCTTCCTAATGCAGGAGTCGCATAAGGGAGAGCGCCG
ACCCATGCCCTTGAGAGCCTTCAACCCAGTCAGCTCCTTCCGGTGGGCGCGGGGCATGACTATCGTCGCC
GCACTTATGACTGTCTTCTTTATCATGCAACTCGTAGGACAGGTGCCGGCAGCGCTCTGGGTCATTTTCG
GCGAGGACCGCTTTCGCTGGAGCGCGACGATGATCGGCCTGTCGCTTGCGGTATTCGGAATCTTGCACGC
CCTCGCTCAAGCCTTCGTCACTGGTCCCGCCACCAAACGTTTCGGCGAGAAGCAGGCCATTATCGCCGGC
ATGGCGGCCGACGCGCTGGGCTACGTCTTGCTGGCGTTCGCGACGCGAGGCTGGATGGCCTTCCCCATTA
TGATTCTTCTCGCTTCCGGCGGCATCGGGATGCCCGCGTTGCAGGCCATGCTGTCCAGGCAGGTAGATGA
CGACCATCAGGGACAGCTTCAAGGATCGCTCGCGGCTCTTACCAGCCTAACTTCGATCATTGGACCGCTG
ATCGTCACGGCGATTTATGCCGCCTCGGCGAGCACATGGAACGGGTTGGCATGGATTGTAGGCGCCGCCC
TATACCTTGTCTGCCTCCCCGCGTTGCGTCGCGGTGCATGGAGCCGGGCCACCTCGACCTGAATGGAAGC
CGGCGGCACCTCGCTAACGGATTCACCACTCCAAGAATTGGAGCCAATCAATTCTTGCGGAGAACTGTGA
ATGCGCAAACCAACCCTTGATCGGGGAAGAACAGTATGTCGAGCTATTTTTTGACTTACTGGGGATCAAG
CCTGATTGGGAGAAAATAAAATATCCCCTATAGTGAGTCGTATTACATGGTCATAGCTGTTTCCTGGCAG
CTCTGGCCCGTGTCTCAAAATCTCTGATGTTACATTGCACAAGATAAAAATATATCATCATGCCTCCTCT
AGAGGTCTCCCATGAACAAAGCACCAGTGGTCTAGTGGTAGAATAGTACCCTGCCACGGTACAGACCCGG
GTTCGATTCCCGGCTGGTGCAAGAGACGAGATCTAGTCTGAGTCGACCGTCTCTGTTTTAGAGCTAGAAA
TAGCAAGTTAAAATAAGGCTAGTCCGTTATCAACTTGAAAAAGTGGCACCGAGTCGGTGCGGACCGAGAC
CCTCGAGCCACCCATGACCAAAATCCCTTAACGTGAGTTACGCGTCGTTCCACTGAGCGTCAGACCCCGT
AGAAAAGATCAAAGGATCTTCTTGAGATCCTTTTTTTCTGCGCGTAATCTGCTGCTTGCAAACAAAAAAA
CCACCGCTACCAGCGGTGGTTTGTTTGCCGGATCAAGAGCTACCAACTCTTTTTCCGAAGGTAACTGGCT
TCAGCAGAGCGCAGATACCAAATACTGTTCTTCTAGTGTAGCCGTAGTTAGGCCACCACTTCAAGAACTC
TGTAGCACCGCCTACATACCTCGCTCTGCTAATCCTGTTACCAGTGGCTGCTGCCAGTGGCGATAAGTCG
TGTCTTACCGGGTTGGACTCAAGACGATAGTTACCGGATAAGGCGCAGCGGTCGGGCTGAACGGGGGGTT
CGTGCACACAGCCCAGCTTGGAGCGAACGACCTACACCGAACTGAGATACCTACAGCGTGAGCTATGAGA
AAGCGCCACGCTTCCCGAAGGGAGAAAGGCGGACAGGTATCCGGTAAGCGGCAGGGTCGGAACAGGAGAG
CGCACGAGGGAGCTTCCAGGGGGAAACGCCTGGTATCTTTATAGTCCTGTCGGGTTTCGCCACCTCTGAC
TTGAGCGTCGATTTTTGTGATGCTCGTCAGGGGGGCGGAGCCTATGGAAAAACGCCAGCAACGCGGCCTT
TTTACGGTTCCTGGCCTTTTGCTGGCCTTTTGCTCACATGTTCTTTCCTGCGTTATCCCCTGATTCTGTG
GATAACCGTATTACCGCCTTTGAGTGAGCTGATACCGCTCGCCGCAGCCGAACGACCGAGCGCAGCGAGT
CAGTGAGCGAGGAAGCGGAAGAGCGCCCAATACGCAAACCGCCTCTCCCCGCGCGTTGGCCGATTCATTA
ATGCAGCTGGCACGACAGGTTTCCCGACTGGAAAGCGGGCAGTGAGCGCAACGCAATTAATACGCGTACC
GCTAGCCAGGAAGAGTTTGTAGAAACGCAAAAAGGCCATCCGTCAGGATGGCCTTCTGCTTAGTTTGATG
CCTGGCAGTTTATGGCGGGCGTCCTGCCCGCCACCCTCCGGGCCGTTGCTTCACAACGTTCAAATCCGCT
CCCGGCGGATTTGTCCTACTCAGGAGAGCGTTCACCGACAAACAACAGATAAAACGAAAGGCCCAGTCTT
CCGACTGAGCCTTTCGTTTTATTTGATGCCTGGCAGTTCCCTACTCTCGCGTT
Features (pLannotate 1.2.2; 12 found; start..end, strand, type, name):
      1..54      -  CDS            lacI (fragment): lac repressor; lacI; The lac repressor binds to the lac operator to inhibit transcription in E. coli. This inhibition can be relieved by adding lactose or isopropyl-β-D-thiogalactopyranoside (IPTG).
     56..180     -  rep_origin     RSF ori (fragment): Plasmids containing the RSF 1030 origin of replication can be propagated in E. coli cells that contain additional plasmids with compatible origins.
    196..224     +  promoter       tet promoter: E. coli promoter for tetracycline efflux protein gene
    272..1462    +  CDS            TcR: tetracycline efflux protein; tet; confers resistance to tetracycline
   1560..1634    +  CDS            KanR (fragment): aminoglycoside phosphotransferase; aphA-3; confers resistance to kanamycin
   1637..1655    -  promoter       T7 promoter: promoter for bacteriophage T7 RNA polymerase
   1770..1840    +  ncRNA          tRNA: Accession: RF00005 - tRNA
   1875..1950    +  misc_RNA       gRNA scaffold: guide RNA scaffold for the Streptococcus pyogenes CRISPR/Cas9 system
   2052..2640    +  rep_origin     ori: high-copy-number ColE1/pMB1/pBR322/pUC origin of replication
   2823..2915    +  CDS            lacI (fragment): lac repressor; lacI; The lac repressor binds to the lac operator to inhibit transcription in E. coli. This inhibition can be relieved by adding lactose or isopropyl-β-D-thiogalactopyranoside (IPTG).
   2970..2997    -  terminator     rrnB T2 terminator: transcription terminator T2 from the E. coli rrnB gene
   3129..3172    +  terminator     rrnB T1 terminator: Escherichia coli rrnB; transcription terminator T1 from the E. coli rrnB gene
