[The description below was written by a language model from this plasmid's Addgene catalogue record and pLannotate feature annotations shown in this document.]
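Description:
pYPQ132-tRNA is an empty Golden Gate entry vector for CRISPR work, built on the pHD1 backbone and intended to hold the second guide RNA in a multiplexed array. It is maintained in E. coli as a high-copy plasmid through a ColE1/pUC-type origin and is selected with tetracycline, with the tetracycline efflux gene (TcR) driven by its native tet promoter. The catalogue lists a backbone size of about 3.6 kb, whereas the sequenced record is 3,203 nt. The annotation also picks up short fragments of lacI, an RSF origin and a kanamycin resistance gene, along with a T7 promoter and rrnB T1 and T2 terminators. The gene and origin fragments appear to be non-functional backbone remnants rather than working parts.

The functional payload is a tRNA element placed upstream of a Streptococcus pyogenes Cas9 gRNA scaffold, with a short gap between them where a user-supplied spacer would presumably be inserted. The record does not describe the cloning sites themselves. The catalogue states that the cassette has no promoter of its own, which fits a tRNA-processing design: several tRNA–gRNA units are joined into one transcript under a promoter supplied elsewhere, and the cell's endogenous tRNA-processing enzymes cut at the tRNA boundaries to release individual guides. As the position-two module, the plasmid would be combined by Golden Gate assembly with companion entry vectors carrying the other guide positions. The associated publication places it within a plant genome-editing toolkit (the CRISPR-Combo system), so its typical use is building multiplexed guide arrays for expression in plants.
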