Addgene plasmid #179211: pYPQ132-tRNA
Purpose: (Empty Backbone) Golden Gate entry vector; 2nd gRNA with tRNA
Depositing lab: Yiping Qi. Depositing organization: University of Maryland, College Park. Publication: Boosting plant genome editing with a versatile CRISPR-Combo system. Pan C, Li G, Malzahn AA, Cheng Y, Leyson B, Sretenovic S, Gurel F, Coleman GD, Qi Y. Nat Plants. 2022 May;8(5):513-525. doi: 10.1038/s41477-022-01151-9. Epub 2022 May 20. PubMed 35596077.
Backbone
  Vector backbone: pHD1
  Backbone manufacturer: Cermak et al. 2011
  Backbone size (bp): 3600
  Vector type: CRISPR
  Promoter: no promoter
Growth in bacteria
  Bacterial resistance: Tetracycline, 10 μg/mL
  Growth temperature: 37°C
  Growth strain: DH5alpha
  Copy number: High Copy
Terms and licenses: Academic/Nonprofit Terms; Industry Terms: Not Available to Industry
How to cite: pYPQ132-tRNA was a gift from Yiping Qi (Addgene plasmid # 179211 ; http://n2t.net/addgene:179211 ; RRID:Addgene_179211)
